Addgene plasmid #116421: pHAGE-KDR-N143K
Purpose: Lentiviral expression of KDR N143K
Depositing lab: Gordon Mills & Kenneth Scott. Publication: Systematic Functional Annotation of Somatic Mutations in Cancer. Ng PK, Li J, Jeong KJ, Shao S, Chen H, Tsang YH, Sengupta S, Wang Z, Bhavana VH, Tran R, Soewito S, Minussi DC, Moreno D, Kong K, Dogruluk T, Lu H, Gao J, Tokheim C, Zhou DC, Johnson AM, Zeng J, Ip CKM, Ju Z, Wester M, Yu S, Li Y, Vellano CP, Schultz N, Karchin R, Ding L, Lu Y, Cheung LWT, Chen K, Shaw KR, Meric-Bernstam F, Scott KL, Yi S, Sahni N, Liang H, Mills GB. Cancer Cell. 2018 Mar 12;33(3):450-462.e10. doi: 10.1016/j.ccell.2018.01.021. PubMed 29533785.
Backbone
  Vector backbone: pHAGE
  Vector type: Lentiviral
Growth in bacteria
  Bacterial resistance: Ampicillin, 100 μg/mL
  Growth temperature: 37°C
  Growth strain: Stbl3
  Copy number: High Copy
Gene/Insert
  Gene/Insert name: KDR
  Species: H. sapiens (human)
  Mutation: N143K
  Entrez Gene: KDR (a.k.a. CD309, FLK1, VEGFR, VEGFR2)
  Cloning method: Gateway Cloning
Terms and licenses: Academic/Nonprofit Terms; Industry Terms: Not Available to Industry
How to cite: pHAGE-KDR-N143K was a gift from Gordon Mills & Kenneth Scott (Addgene plasmid # 116421)
