[The description below was written by a language model from this plasmid's Addgene catalogue record and pLannotate feature annotations shown in this document.]
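Description:
pHAGE-KDR-N143K is an HIV-1-based lentiviral expression plasmid built on the pHAGE backbone and catalogued as carrying human KDR (also known as VEGFR2, FLK1 or CD309) with the N143K substitution. It is maintained in E. coli through a high-copy ColE1/pUC-type origin and selected with ampicillin via the β-lactamase gene. The viral portion contains a truncated 5' LTR, the Ψ packaging signal with adjoining gag sequence, the Rev response element, the cPPT/CTS, and a U3-deleted, self-inactivating 3' LTR. Together these allow the transfer RNA to be packaged, reverse transcribed and integrated when helper functions are supplied separately, while leaving the integrated provirus without LTR promoter activity.

Between the LTRs, the human EF-1α promoter drives a Gateway-cloned open reading frame flanked by attB1 and attB2, with a V5 epitope tag sequence annotated downstream of attB2. The record does not state whether the tag is read in frame with the insert. An EMCV IRES then directs translation of EGFP from the same transcript, so transduced cells can be identified by fluorescence, and a WPRE enhances transcript expression.

The automated annotation labels the roughly 3.3 kb ORF between the att sites as PDGFRB rather than KDR. This may be a homology-based mislabel between related receptor tyrosine kinases, or a real difference between the sequenced record and the catalogue entry. The fields provided cannot settle this, so the insert identity and the mutation should be confirmed against the sequence. According to the record, the plasmid is intended for lentiviral expression of a KDR variant, deposited in connection with work on systematic functional annotation of somatic cancer mutations.
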