Features (pLannotate 1.2.2; 27 found; start..end, strand, type, name):
    377..634     +  LTR            5' LTR (truncated): truncated 5' long terminal repeat (LTR) from HIV-1
    681..806     +  misc_feature   HIV-1 Ψ: packaging signal of human immunodeficiency virus type 1
    790..1128    +  CDS            HIV-1 gag (fragment): gag protein from human immunodeficiency virus 1; gag
   1303..1536    +  misc_feature   RRE: The Rev response element (RRE) of HIV-1 allows for Rev-dependent mRNA export from the nucleus to the cytoplasm.
   1913..2013    +  CDS            Rev (fragment): human immunodeficiency virus 1 (HIV-1) Rev protein; rev; enhances nuclear export of unspliced and incompletely spliced viral mRNAs
   2058..2175    +  misc_feature   cPPT/CTS: central polypurine tract and central termination sequence of HIV-1
   2223..3401    +  promoter       EF-1α promoter: strong constitutive promoter for human elongation factor EF-1α
   3422..3442    +  protein_bind   attB1: mutant version of attB; core recombination site for the Gateway® BP reaction BP Clonase™
   3448..6765    +  CDS            PDGFRB: PGFRB_HUMAN - Also known as PDGFR, PDGFR1. Experimental evidence at protein level: Swiss-Prot protein existence level 1. Tyrosine-protein kinase that acts as cell-surface receptor for homodimeric PDGFB and PDGFD and for heterodimers formed by PDGFA and PDGFB, and plays an essential role in the regulation of embryonic development, cell proliferation, survival, differentiation, chemotaxis and migration. Plays an essential role in blood vessel development by promoting proliferation, migration and recruitment of pericytes and smooth muscle cells to endothelial cells. Plays a role in the migration
   6770..6794    -  protein_bind   attB2: mutant version of attB; recombination site for the Gateway® BP reaction BP Clonase™
   6847..6888    +  CDS            V5 tag: epitope tag from simian virus 5
   7014..7476    +  misc_feature   IRES: internal ribosome entry site (IRES) of the encephalomyocarditis virus (EMCV)
   7490..8209    +  CDS            EGFP: the original enhanced GFP (Yang et al., 1996) mammalian codon-optimized
   8223..8811    +  misc_feature   WPRE: woodchuck hepatitis virus posttranscriptional regulatory element
   8819..8884    +  CDS            nef (fragment): NEF_HV1Z2 - Experimental evidence at protein level: Swiss-Prot protein existence level 1. Extracellular Nef protein targets CD4(+) T-lymphocytes for apoptosis by interacting with CXCR4 surface receptors. From Human immunodeficiency virus type 1 group M subtype D (isolate Z2/CDC-Z34) (HIV-1).
   8886..9119    +  LTR            3' LTR (ΔU3): self-inactivating 3' long terminal repeat (LTR) from HIV-1
   9324..9428    +  promoter       AmpR promoter: bla
   9429..10289   +  CDS            AmpR: β-lactamase; bla; confers resistance to ampicillin, carbenicillin, and related antibiotics
  10460..11048   +  rep_origin     ori: high-copy-number ColE1/pMB1/pBR322/pUC origin of replication
  11231..11285   +  CDS            lacI (fragment): lac repressor; lacI; The lac repressor binds to the lac operator to inhibit transcription in E. coli. This inhibition can be relieved by adding lactose or isopropyl-β-D-thiogalactopyranoside (IPTG).
  11291..11384   +  rep_origin     SV40 ori (fragment): SV40 origin of replication
  11409..11446   +  CDS            lacI (fragment): lac repressor; lacI; The lac repressor binds to the lac operator to inhibit transcription in E. coli. This inhibition can be relieved by adding lactose or isopropyl-β-D-thiogalactopyranoside (IPTG).
  11459..11480   +  protein_bind   CAP binding site: CAP binding activates transcription in the presence of cAMP. E. coli catabolite activator protein
  11495..11525   +  promoter       lac promoter: promoter for the E. coli lac operon
  11529..11551   +  protein_bind   lac operator (fragment): The lac repressor binds to the lac operator to inhibit transcription in E. coli. This inhibition can be relieved by adding lactose or isopropyl-β-D-thiogalactopyranoside (IPTG). lac repressor encoded by lacI
  11583..11666   +  polyA_signal   SV40 poly(A) signal (fragment): SV40 polyadenylation signal
  11833..329     +  CDS            nef (fragment) (across the origin): NEF_HV1BR - Experimental evidence at protein level: Swiss-Prot protein existence level 1. Extracellular Nef protein targets CD4(+) T-lymphocytes for apoptosis by interacting with CXCR4 surface receptors (PubMed:14990729). From Human immunodeficiency virus type 1 group M subtype B (isolate BRU/LAI) (HIV-1).
>Addgene plasmid #116421 | pHAGE-KDR-N143K | addgene full sequence | sequence record 252392 | Addgene NGS Result
TGGAAGGGCTAATTCACTCCCAAAGAAGACAAGATATCCTTGATCTGTGGATCTACCACACACAAGGCTA
CTTCCCTGATTAGCAGAACTACACACCAGGGCCAGGGGTCAGATATCCACTGACCTTTGGATGGTGCTAC
AAGCTAGTACCAGTTGAGCCAGATAAGGTAGAAGAGGCCAATAAAGGAGAGAACACCAGCTTGTTACACC
CTGTGAGCCTGCATGGGATGGATGACCCGGAGAGAGAAGTGTTAGAGTGGAGGTTTGACAGCCGCCTAGC
ATTTCATCACGTGGCCCGAGAGCTGCATCCGGAGTACTTCAAGAACTGCTGATATCGAGCTTGCTACAAG
GGACTTTCCGCTGGGGACTTTCCAGGGAGGCGTGGCCTGGGCGGGACTGGGGAGTGGCGAGCCCTCAGAT
CCTGCATATAAGCAGCTGCTTTTTGCCTGTACTGGGTCTCTCTGGTTAGACCAGATCTGAGCCTGGGAGC
TCTCTGGCTAACTAGGGAACCCACTGCTTAAGCCTCAATAAAGCTTGCCTTGAGTGCTTCAAGTAGTGTG
TGCCCGTCTGTTGTGTGACTCTGGTAACTAGAGATCCCTCAGACCCTTTTAGTCAGTGTGGAAAATCTCT
AGCAGTGGCGCCCGAACAGGGACTTGAAAGCGAAAGGGAAACCAGAGGAGCTCTCTCGACGCAGGACTCG
GCTTGCTGAAGCGCGCACGGCAAGAGGCGAGGGGCGGCGACTGGTGAGTACGCCAAAAATTTTGACTAGC
GGAGGCTAGAAGGAGAGAGATGGGTGCGAGAGCGTCAGTATTAAGCGGGGGAGAATTAGATCGCGATGGG
AAAAAATTCGGTTAAGGCCAGGGGGAAAGAAAAAATATAAATTAAAACATATAGTATGGGCAAGCAGGGA
GCTAGAACGATTCGCAGTTAATCCTGGCCTGTTAGAAACATCAGAAGGCTGTAGACAAATACTGGGACAG
CTACAACCATCCCTTCAGACAGGATCAGAAGAACTTAGATCATTATATAATACAGTAGCAACCCTCTATT
GTGTGCATCAAAGGATAGAGATAAAAGACACCAAGGAAGCTTTAGACAAGATAGAGGAAGAGCAAAACAA
AAGTAAGACCACCGCACAGCAAGCGGCCGGCCGCTGATCTTCAGACCTGGAGGAGGAGATATGAGGGACA
ATTGGAGAAGTGAATTATATAAATATAAAGTAGTAAAAATTGAACCATTAGGAGTAGCACCCACCAAGGC
AAAGAGAAGAGTGGTGCAGAGAGAAAAAAGAGCAGTGGGAATAGGAGCTTTGTTCCTTGGGTTCTTGGGA
GCAGCAGGAAGCACTATGGGCGCAGCGTCAATGACGCTGACGGTACAGGCCAGACAATTATTGTCTGGTA
TAGTGCAGCAGCAGAACAATTTGCTGAGGGCTATTGAGGCGCAACAGCATCTGTTGCAACTCACAGTCTG
GGGCATCAAGCAGCTCCAGGCAAGAATCCTGGCTGTGGAAAGATACCTAAAGGATCAACAGCTCCTGGGG
ATTTGGGGTTGCTCTGGAAAACTCATTTGCACCACTGCTGTGCCTTGGAATGCTAGTTGGAGTAATAAAT
CTCTGGAACAGATTTGGAATCACACGACCTGGATGGAGTGGGACAGAGAAATTAACAATTACACAAGCTT
AATACACTCCTTAATTGAAGAATCGCAAAACCAGCAAGAAAAGAATGAACAAGAATTATTGGAATTAGAT
AAATGGGCAAGTTTGTGGAATTGGTTTAACATAACAAATTGGCTGTGGTATATAAAATTATTCATAATGA
TAGTAGGAGGCTTGGTAGGTTTAAGAATAGTTTTTGCTGTACTTTCTATAGTGAATAGAGTTAGGCAGGG
ATATTCACCATTATCGTTTCAGACCCACCTCCCAACCCCGAGGGGACCCGACAGGCCCGAAGGAATAGAA
GAAGAAGGTGGAGAGAGAGACAGAGACAGATCCATTCGATTAGTGAACGGATCTCGACGGTATCGCCGAA
TTCACAAATGGCAGTATTCATCCACAATTTTAAAAGAAAAGGGGGGATTGGGGGGTACAGTGCAGGGGAA
AGAATAGTAGACATAATAGCAACAGACATACAAACTAAAGAATTACAAAAACAAATTACAAAAATTCAAA
ATTTTCGGGTTTATTACAGGGACAGCAGAGATCCAGTTTGGACTAGTCGTGAGGCTCCGGTGCCCGTCAG
TGGGCAGAGCGCACATCGCCCACAGTCCCCGAGAAGTTGGGGGGAGGGGTCGGCAATTGAACCGGTGCCT
AGAGAAGGTGGCGCGGGGTAAACTGGGAAAGTGATGTCGTGTACTGGCTCCGCCTTTTTCCCGAGGGTGG
GGGAGAACCGTATATAAGTGCAGTAGTCGCCGTGAACGTTCTTTTTCGCAACGGGTTTGCCGCCAGAACA
CAGGTAAGTGCCGTGTGTGGTTCCCGCGGGCCTGGCCTCTTTACGGGTTATGGCCCTTGCGTGCCTTGAA
TTACTTCCACCTGGCTGCAGTACGTGATTCTTGATCCCGAGCTTCGGGTTGGAAGTGGGTGGGAGAGTTC
GAGGCCTTGCGCTTAAGGAGCCCCTTCGCCTCGTGCTTGAGTTGAGGCCTGGCCTGGGCGCTGGGGCCGC
CGCGTGCGAATCTGGTGGCACCTTCGCGCCTGTCTCGCTGCTTTCGATAAGTCTCTAGCCATTTAAAATT
TTTGATGACCTGCTGCGACGCTTTTTTTCTGGCAAGATAGTCTTGTAAATGCGGGCCAAGATCTGCACAC
TGGTATTTCGGTTTTTGGGGCCGCGGGCGGCGACGGGGCCCGTGCGTCCCAGCGCACATGTTCGGCGAGG
CGGGGCCTGCGAGCGCGGCCACCGAGAATCGGACGGGGGTAGTCTCAAGCTGGCCGGCCTGCTCTGGTGC
CTGGCCTCGCGCCGCCGTGTATCGCCCCGCCCTGGGCGGCAAGGCTGGCCCGGTCGGCACCAGTTGCGTG
AGCGGAAAGATGGCCGCTTCCCGGCCCTGCTGCAGGGAGCTCAAAATGGAGGACGCGGCGCTCGGGAGAG
CGGGCGGGTGAGTCACCCACACAAAGGAAAAGGGCCTTTCCGTCCTCAGCCGTCGCTTCATGTGACTCCA
CGGAGTACCGGGCGCCGTCCAGGCACCTCGATTAGTTCTCGAGCTTTTGGAGTACGTCGTCTTTAGGTTG
GGGGGAGGGGTTTTATGCGATGGAGTTTCCCCACACTGAGTGGGTGGAGACTGAAGTTAGGCCAGCTTGG
CACTTGATGTAATTCTCCTTGGAATTTGCCCTTTTTGAGTTTGGATCTTGGTTCATTCTCAAGCCTCAGA
CAGTGGTTCAAAGTTTTTTTCTTCCATTTCAGGTGTCGTGAAGCGGCCCTGCAGATATCAACAAGTTTGT
ACAAAAAAGCAGGCACCATGCGGCTTCCGGGTGCGATGCCAGCTCTGGCCCTCAAAGGCGAGCTGCTGTT
GCTGTCTCTCCTGTTACTTCTGGAACCACAGATCTCTCAGGGCCTGGTCGTCACACCCCCGGGGCCAGAG
CTTGTCCTCAATGTCTCCAGCACCTTCGTTCTGACCTGCTCGGGTTCAGCTCCGGTGGTGTGGGAACGGA
TGTCCCAGGAGCCCCCACAGGAAATGGCCAAGGCCCAGGATGGCACCTTCTCCAGCGTGCTCACACTGAC
CAACCTCACTGGGCTAGACACGGGAGAATACTTTTGCACCCACAATGACTCCCGTGGACTGGAGACCGAT
GAGCGGAAACGGCTCTACATCTTTGTGCCAGATCCCACCGTGGGCTTCCTCCCTAATGATGCCGAGGAAC
TATTCATCTTTCTCACGGAAATAACTGAGATCACCATTCCATGCCGAGTAACAGACCCACAGCTGGTGGT
GACACTGCACGAGAAGAAAGGGGACGTTGCACTGCCTGTCCCCTATGATCACCAACGTGGCTTTTTTGGT
ATCTTTGAGGACAGAAGCTACATCTGCAAAACCACCATTGGGGACAGGGAGGTGGATTCTGATGCCTACT
ATGTCTACAGACTCCAGGTGTCATCCATCAACGTCTCTGTGAACGCAGTGCAGACTGTGGTCCGCCAGGG
TGAGAACATCACCCTCATGTGCATTGTGATCGGGAATGAGGTGGTCAACTTCGAGTGGACATACCCCCGC
AAAGAAAGTGGGCGGCTGGTGGAGCCGGTGACTGACTTCCTCTTGGATATGCCTTACCACATCCGCTCCA
TCCTGCACATCCCCAGTGCCGAGTTAGAAGACTCGGGGACCTACACCTGCAATGTGACGGAGAGTGTGAA
TGACCATCAGGATGAAAAGGCCATCAACATCACCGTGGTTGAGAGCGGCTACGTGCGGCTCCTGGGAGAG
GTGGGCACACTACAATTTGCTGAGCTGCATCGGAGCCGGACACTGCAGGTAGTGTTCGAGGCCTACCCAC
CGCCCACTGTCCTGTGGTTCAAAGACAACCGCACCCTGGGCGACTCCAGCGCTGGCGAAATCGCCCTGTC
CACGCGCAACGTGTCGGAGACCCGGTATGTGTCAGAGCTGACACTGGTTCGCGTGAAGGTGGCAGAGGCT
GGCCACTACACCATGCGGGCCTTCCATGAGGATGCTGAGGTCCAGCTCTCCTTCCAGCTACAGATCAATG
TCCCTGTCCGAGTGCTGGAGCTAAGTGAGAGCCACCCTGACAGTGGGGAACAGACAGTCCGCTGTCGTGG
CCGGGGCATGCCCCAGCCGAACATCATCTGGTCTGCCTGCAGAGACCTCAAAAGGTGTCCACGTGAGCTG
CCGCCCACGCTGCTGGGGAACAGTTCCGAAGAGGAGAGCCAGCTGGAGACTAACGTGACGTACTGGGAGG
AGGAGCAGGAGTTTGAGGTGGTGAGCACACTGCGTCTGCAGCACGTGGATCGGCCACTGTCGGTGCGCTG
CACGCTGCGCAACGCTGTGGGCCAGGACACGCAGGAGGTCATCGTGGTGCCACACTCCTTGCCCTTTAAG
GTGGTGGTGATCTCAGCCATCCTGGCCCTGGTGGTGCTCACCATCATCTCCCTTATCATCCTCATCATGC
TTTGGCAGAAGAAGCCACGTTACGAGATCCGATGGAAGGTGATTGAGTCTGTGAGCTCTGACGGCCATGA
GTACATCTACGTGGACCCCATGCAGCTGCCCTATGACTCCACGTGGGAGCTGCCGCGGGACCAGCTTGTG
CTGGGACGCACCCTCGGCTCTGGGGCCTTTGGGCAGGTGGTGGAGGCCACGGCTCATGGCCTGAGCCATT
CTCAGGCCACGATGAAAGTGGCCGTCAAGATGCTTAAATCCACAGCCCGCAGCAGTGAGAAGCAAGCCCT
TATGTCGGAGCTGAAGATCATGAGTCACCTTGGGCCCCACCTGAACGTGGTCAACCTGTTGGGGGCCTGC
ACCAAAGGAGGACCCATCTATATCATCACTGAGTACTGCCGCTACGGAGACCTGGTGGACTACCTGCACC
GCAACAAACACACCTTCCTGCAGCACCACTCCGACAAGCGCCGCCCGCCCAGCGCGGAGCTCTACAGCAA
TGCTCTGCCCGTTGGGCTCCCCCTGCCCAGCCATGTGTCCTTGACCGGGGAGAGCGACGGTGGCTACATG
GACATGAGCAAGGACGAGTCGGTGGACTATGTGCCCATGCTGGACATGAAAGGAGACGTCAAATATGCAG
ACATCGAGTCCTCCAACTACATGGCCCCTTACGATAACTACGTTCCCTCTGCCCCTGAGAGGACCTGCCG
AGCAACTTTGATCAACGAGTCTTCAGTGCTAAGCTACATGGACCTCGTGGGCTTCAGCTACCAGGTGGCC
AATGGCATGGAGTTTCTGGCCTCCAAGAACTGCGTCCACAGAGACCTGGCGGCTAGGAACGTGCTCATCT
GTGAAGGCAAGCTGGTCAAGATCTGTGACTTTGGCCTGGCTCGAGACATCATGCGGGACTCGAATTACAT
CTCCAAAGGCAGCACCTTTTTGCCTTTAAAGTGGATGGCTCCGGAGAGCATCTTCAACAGCCTCTACACC
ACCCTGAGCGACGTGTGGTCCTTCGGGATCCTGCTCTGGGAGATCTTCACCTTGGGTGGCACCCCTTACC
CAGAGCTGCCCATGAACGAGCAGTTCTACAATGCCATCAAACGGGGTTACCGCATGGCCCAGCCTGCCCA
TGCCTCCGACGAGATCTATGAGATCATGCAGAAGTGCTGGGAAGAGAAGTTTGAGATTCGGCCCCCCTTC
TCCCAGCTGGTGCTGCTTCTCGAGAGACTGTTGGGCGAAGGTTACAAAAAGAAGTACCAGCAGGTGGATG
AGGAGTTTCTGAGGAGTGACCACCCAGCCATCCTTCGGTCCCAGGCCCGCTTGCCTGGGTTCCATGGCCT
CCGATCTCCCCTGGACACCAGCTCCGTCCTCTATACTGCCGTGCAGCCCAATGAGGGTGACAACGACTAT
ATCATCCCCCTGCCTGACCCCAAACCCGAGGTTGCTGACGAGGGCCCACTGGAGGGTTCCCCCAGCCTAG
CCAGCTCCACCCTGAATGAAGTCAACACCTCCTCAACCATCTCCTGTGACAGCCCCCTGGAGCCCCAGGA
CGAACCAGAGCCAGAGCCCCAGCTTGAGCTCCAGGTGGAGCCGGAGCCAGAGCTGGAACAGTTGCCGGAT
TCGGGGTGCCCTGCGCCTCGGGCGGAAGCAGAGGATAGCTTCCTGTAGAACCCAGCTTTCTTGTACAAAG
TGGTTGATATCCAGCACAGTGGCGGCCGCTCGAGTCTAGAGGGCCCGCGGTTCGAAGGTAAGCCTATCCC
TAACCCTCTCCTCGGTCTCGATTCTACGCGTACCGGTTAGTAATGAGATCCCTCCCCCCCCCCTAACGTT
ACTGGCCGAAGCCGCTTGGAATAAGGCCGGTGTGCGTTTGTCTATATGTTATTTTCCACCATATTGCCGT
CTTTTGGCAATGTGAGGGCCCGGAAACCTGGCCCTGTCTTCTTGACGAGCATTCCTAGGGGTCTTTCCCC
TCTCGCCAAAGGAATGCAAGGTCTGTTGAATGTCGTGAAGGAAGCAGTTCCTCTGGAAGCTTCTTGAAGA
CAAACAACGTCTGTAGCGACCCTTTGCAGGCAGCGGAACCCCCCACCTGGCGACAGGTGCCTCTGCGGCC
AAAAGCCACGTGTATAAGATACACCTGCAAAGGCGGCACAACCCCAGTGCCACGTTGTGAGTTGGATAGT
TGTGGAAAGAGTCAAATGGCTCTCCTCAAGCGTATTCAACAAGGGGCTGAAGGATGCCCAGAAGGTACCC
CATTGTATGGGATCTGATCTGGGGCCTCGGTGCACATGCTTTACATGTGTTTAGTCGAGGTTAAAAAAAC
GTCTAGGCCCCCCGAACCACGGGGACGTGGTTTTCCTTTGAAAAACACGATGATAATATGGCCACACATA
TGGTGAGCAAGGGCGAGGAGCTGTTCACCGGGGTGGTGCCCATCCTGGTCGAGCTGGACGGCGACGTAAA
CGGCCACAAGTTCAGCGTGTCCGGCGAGGGCGAGGGCGATGCCACCTACGGCAAGCTGACCCTGAAGTTC
ATCTGCACCACCGGCAAGCTGCCCGTGCCCTGGCCCACCCTCGTGACCACCCTGACCTACGGCGTGCAGT
GCTTCAGCCGCTACCCCGACCACATGAAGCAGCACGACTTCTTCAAGTCCGCCATGCCCGAAGGCTACGT
CCAGGAGCGCACCATCTTCTTCAAGGACGACGGCAACTACAAGACCCGCGCCGAGGTGAAGTTCGAGGGC
GACACCCTGGTGAACCGCATCGAGCTGAAGGGCATCGACTTCAAGGAGGACGGCAACATCCTGGGGCACA
AGCTGGAGTACAACTACAACAGCCACAACGTCTATATCATGGCCGACAAGCAGAAGAACGGCATCAAGGT
GAACTTCAAGATCCGCCACAACATCGAGGACGGCAGCGTGCAGCTCGCCGACCACTACCAGCAGAACACC
CCCATCGGCGACGGCCCCGTGCTGCTGCCCGACAACCACTACCTGAGCACCCAGTCCGCCCTGAGCAAAG
ACCCCAACGAGAAGCGCGATCACATGGTCCTGCTGGAGTTCGTGACCGCCGCCGGGATCACTCTCGGCAT
GGACGAGCTGTACAAGTAAATCGATAGATCCTAATCAACCTCTGGATTACAAAATTTGTGAAAGATTGAC
TGGTATTCTTAACTATGTTGCTCCTTTTACGCTATGTGGATACGCTGCTTTAATGCCTTTGTATCATGCT
ATTGCTTCCCGTATGGCTTTCATTTTCTCCTCCTTGTATAAATCCTGGTTGCTGTCTCTTTATGAGGAGT
TGTGGCCCGTTGTCAGGCAACGTGGCGTGGTGTGCACTGTGTTTGCTGACGCAACCCCCACTGGTTGGGG
CATTGCCACCACCTGTCAGCTCCTTTCCGGGACTTTCGCTTTCCCCCTCCCTATTGCCACGGCGGAACTC
ATCGCCGCCTGCCTTGCCCGCTGCTGGACAGGGGCTCGGCTGTTGGGCACTGACAATTCCGTGGTGTTGT
CGGGGAAATCATCGTCCTTTCCTTGGCTGCTCGCCTGTGTTGCCACCTGGATTCTGCGCGGGACGTCCTT
CTGCTACGTCCCTTCGGCCCTCAATCCAGCGGACCTTCCTTCCCGCGGCCTGCTGCCGGCTCTGCGGCCT
CTTCCGCGTCTTCGCCTTCGCCCTCAGACGAGTCGGATCTCCCTTTGGGCCGCCTCCCCGCCTGAGATCC
TTTAAGACCAATGACTTACAAGGCAGCTGTAGATCTTAGCCACTTTTTAAAAGAAAAGGGGGGACTGGAA
GGGCTAATTCACTCCCAACGAAGACAAGATCTGCTTTTTGCTTGTACTGGGTCTCTCTGGTTAGACCAGA
TCTGAGCCTGGGAGCTCTCTGGCTAACTAGGGAACCCACTGCTTAAGCCTCAATAAAGCTTGCCTTGAGT
GCTTCAAGTAGTGTGTGCCCGTCTGTTGTGTGACTCTGGTAACTAGAGATCCCTCAGACCCTTTTAGTCA
GTGTGGAAAATCTCTAGCAGTAGTAGTTCATGTCATCTTATTATTCAGTATTTATAACTTGCAAAGAAAT
GAATATCAGAGAGTGAGAGGCCCGGGTTAATTAAGGAAAGGGCTAGATCATTCTTGAAGACGAAAGGGCC
TCGTGATACGCCTATTTTTATAGGTTAATGTCATGATAATAATGGTTTCTTAGACGTCAGGTGGCACTTT
TCGGGGAAATGTGCGCGGAACCCCTATTTGTTTATTTTTCTAAATACATTCAAATATGTATCCGCTCATG
AGACAATAACCCTGATAAATGCTTCAATAATATTGAAAAAGGAAGAGTATGAGTATTCAACATTTCCGTG
TCGCCCTTATTCCCTTTTTTGCGGCATTTTGCCTTCCTGTTTTTGCTCACCCAGAAACGCTGGTGAAAGT
AAAAGATGCTGAAGATCAGTTGGGTGCACGAGTGGGTTACATCGAACTGGATCTCAACAGCGGTAAGATC
CTTGAGAGTTTTCGCCCCGAAGAACGTTTTCCAATGATGAGCACTTTTAAAGTTCTGCTATGTGGCGCGG
TATTATCCCGTGTTGACGCCGGGCAAGAGCAACTCGGTCGCCGCATACACTATTCTCAGAATGACTTGGT
TGAGTACTCACCAGTCACAGAAAAGCATCTTACGGATGGCATGACAGTAAGAGAATTATGCAGTGCTGCC
ATAACCATGAGTGATAACACTGCGGCCAACTTACTTCTGACAACGATCGGAGGACCGAAGGAGCTAACCG
CTTTTTTGCACAACATGGGGGATCATGTAACTCGCCTTGATCGTTGGGAACCGGAGCTGAATGAAGCCAT
ACCAAACGACGAGCGTGACACCACGATGCCTGTAGCAATGGCAACAACGTTGCGCAAACTATTAACTGGC
GAACTACTTACTCTAGCTTCCCGGCAACAATTAATAGACTGGATGGAGGCGGATAAAGTTGCAGGACCAC
TTCTGCGCTCGGCCCTTCCGGCTGGCTGGTTTATTGCTGATAAATCTGGAGCCGGTGAGCGTGGGTCTCG
CGGTATCATTGCAGCACTGGGGCCAGATGGTAAGCCCTCCCGTATCGTAGTTATCTACACGACGGGGAGT
CAGGCAACTATGGATGAACGAAATAGACAGATCGCTGAGATAGGTGCCTCACTGATTAAGCATTGGTAAC
TGTCAGACCAAGTTTACTCATATATACTTTAGATTGATTTAAAACTTCATTTTTAATTTAAAAGGATCTA
GGTGAAGATCCTTTTTGATAATCTCATGACCAAAATCCCTTAACGTGAGTTTTCGTTCCACTGAGCGTCA
GACCCCGTAGAAAAGATCAAAGGATCTTCTTGAGATCCTTTTTTTCTGCGCGTAATCTGCTGCTTGCAAA
CAAAAAAACCACCGCTACCAGCGGTGGTTTGTTTGCCGGATCAAGAGCTACCAACTCTTTTTCCGAAGGT
AACTGGCTTCAGCAGAGCGCAGATACCAAATACTGTTCTTCTAGTGTAGCCGTAGTTAGGCCACCACTTC
AAGAACTCTGTAGCACCGCCTACATACCTCGCTCTGCTAATCCTGTTACCAGTGGCTGCTGCCAGTGGCG
ATAAGTCGTGTCTTACCGGGTTGGACTCAAGACGATAGTTACCGGATAAGGCGCAGCGGTCGGGCTGAAC
GGGGGGTTCGTGCACACAGCCCAGCTTGGAGCGAACGACCTACACCGAACTGAGATACCTACAGCGTGAG
CTATGAGAAAGCGCCACGCTTCCCGAAGGGAGAAAGGCGGACAGGTATCCGGTAAGCGGCAGGGTCGGAA
CAGGAGAGCGCACGAGGGAGCTTCCAGGGGGAAACGCCTGGTATCTTTATAGTCCTGTCGGGTTTCGCCA
CCTCTGACTTGAGCGTCGATTTTTGTGATGCTCGTCAGGGGGGCGGAGCCTATGGAAAAACGCCAGCAAC
GCGGCCTTTTTACGGTTCCTGGCCTTTTGCTGGCCTTTTGCTCACATGTTCTTTCCTGCGTTATCCCCTG
ATTCTGTGGATAACCGTATTACCGCCTTTGAGTGAGCTGATACCGCTCGCCGCAGCCGAACGACCGAGCG
CAGCGAGTCAGTGAGCGAGGAAGCGGAAGAGCGCCCAATACGCAAACCGCCTCTCCCCGCGCGTTGGCCG
ATTCATTAATGCAGCAAGCTCATGGCTGACTAATTTTTTTTATTTATGCAGAGGCCGAGGCCGCCTCGGC
CTCTGAGCTATTCCAGAAGTAGTGAGGAGGCTTTTTTGGAGGCCTAGGCTTTTGCAAAAAGCTCCCCGTG
GCACGACAGGTTTCCCGACTGGAAAGCGGGCAGTGAGCGCAACGCAATTAATGTGAGTTAGCTCACTCAT
TAGGCACCCCAGGCTTTACACTTTATGCTTCCGGCTCGTATGTTGTGTGGAATTGTGAGCGGATAACAAT
TTCACACAGGAAACAGCTATGACATGATTACGAATTTCACAAATAAAGCATTTTTTTCACTGCATTCTAG
TTGTGGTTTGTCCAAACTCATCAATGTATCTTATCATGTCTGGATCAACTGGATAACTCAAGCTAACCAA
AATCATCCCAAACTTCCCACCCCATACCCTATTACCACTGCCAATTACCTGTGGTTTCATTTACTCTAAA
CCTGTGATTCCTCTGAATTATTTTCATTTTAAAGAAATTGTATTTGTTAAATATGTACTACAAACTTAGT
AGT
