>Addgene plasmid #116421 | pHAGE-KDR-N143K | depositor partial sequence | sequence record 219295 | insert
ATGCAGAGCAAGGTGCTGCTGGCCGTCGCCCTGTGGCTCTGCGTGGAGACCCGGGCCGCCTCTGTGGGTT
TGCCTAGTGTTTCTCTTGATCTGCCCAGGCTCAGCATACAAAAAGACATACTTACAATTAAGGCTAATAC
AACTCTTCAAATTACTTGCAGGGGACAGAGGGACTTGGACTGGCTTTGGCCCAATAATCAGAGTGGCAGT
GAGCAAAGGGTGGAGGTGACTGAGTGCAGCGATGGCCTCTTCTGTAAGACACTCACAATTCCAAAAGTGA
TCGGAAATGACACTGGAGCCTACAAGTGCTTCTACCGGGAAACTGACTTGGCCTCGGTCATTTATGTCTA
TGTTCAAGATTACAGATCTCCATTTATTGCTTCTGTTAGTGACCAACATGGAGTCGTGTACATTACTGAG
AACAAAAAAAAAACTGTGGTGATTCCATGTCTCGGGTCCATTTCAAATCTCAACGTGTCACTTTGTGCAA
GATACCCAGAAAAGAGATTTGTTCCTGATGGTAACAGAATTTCCTGGGACAGCAAGAAGGGCTTTACTAT
TCCCAGCTACATGATCAGCTATGCTGGCATGGTCTTCTGTGAAGCAAAAATTAATGATGAAAGTTACCAG
TCTATTATGTACATAGTTGTCGTTGTAGGGTATAGGATTTATGATGTGGTTCTGAGTCCGTCTCATGGAA
TTGAACTATCTGTTGGAGAAAAGCTTGTCTTAAATTGTACAGCAAGAACTGAACTAAATGTGGGGATTGA
CTTCAACTGGGAATACCCTTCTTCGAAGCATCAGCATAAGAAACTTGTAAACCGAGACCTAAAAACCCAG
TCTGGGAGTGAGATGAAGAAATTTTTGAGCACCTTAACTATAGATGGTGTAACCCGGAGTGACCAAGGAT
TGTACACCTGTGCAGCATCCAGTGGGCTGATGACCAAGAAGAACAGCACATTTGTCAGGGTCCATGAAAA
ACCTTTTGTTGCTTTTGGAAGTGGCATGGAATCTCTGGTGGAAGCCACGGTGGGGGAGCGTGTCAGAATC
CCTGCGAAGTACCTTGGTTACCCACCCCCAGAAATAAAATGGTATAAAAATGGAATACCCCTTGAGTCCA
ATCACACAATTAAAGCGGGGCATGTACTGACGATTATGGAAGTGAGTGAAAGAGACACAGGAAATTACAC
TGTCATCCTTACCAATCCCATTTCAAAGGAGAAGCAGAGCCATGTGGTCTCTCTGGTTGTGTATGTCCCA
CCCCAGATTGGTGAGAAATCTCTAATCTCTCCTGTGGATTCCTACCAGTACGGCACCACTCAAACGCTGA
CATGTACGGTCTATGCCATTCCTCCCCCGCATCACATCCACTGGTATTGGCAGTTGGAGGAAGAGTGCGC
CAACGAGCCCAGCCAAGCTGTCTCAGTGACAAACCCATACCCTTGTGAAGAATGGAGAAGTGTGGAGGAC
TTCCAGGGAGGAAATAAAATTGAAGTTAATAAAAATCAATTTGCTCTAATTGAAGGAAAAAACAAAACTG
TAAGTACCCTTGTTATCCAAGCGGCAAATGTGTCAGCTTTGTACAAATGTGAAGCGGTCAACAAAGTCGG
GAGAGGAGAGAGGGTGATCTCCTTCCACGTGACCAGGGGTCCTGAAATTACTTTGCAACCTGACATGCAG
CCCACTGAGCAGGAGAGCGTGTCTTTGTGGTGCACTGCAGACAGATCTACGTTTGAGAACCTCACATGGT
ACAAGCTTGGCCCACAGCCTCTGCCAATCCATGTGGGAGAGTTGCCCACACCTGTTTGCAAGAACTTGGA
TACTCTTTGGAAATTGAATGCCACCATGTTCTCTAATAGCACAAATGACATTTTGATCATGGAGCTTAAG
AATGCATCCTTGCAGGACCAAGGAGACTATGTCTGCCTTGCTCAAGACAGGAAGACCAAGAAAAGACATT
GCGTGGTCAGGCAGCTCACAGTCCTAGAGCGTGTGGCACCCACGATCACAGGAAACCTGGAGAATCAGAC
GACAAGTATTGGGGAAAGCATCGAAGTCTCATGCACGGCATCTGGGAATCCCCCTCCACAGATCATGTGG
TTTAAAGATAATGAGACCCTTGTAGAAGACTCAGGCATTGTATTGAAGGATGGGAACCGGAACCTCACTA
TCCGCAGAGTGAGGAAGGAGGACGAAGGCCTCTACACCTGCCAGGCATGCAGTGTTCTTGGCTGTGCAAA
AGTGGAGGCATTTTTCATAATAGAAGGTGCCCAGGAAAAGACGAACTTGGAAATCATTATTCTAGTAGGC
ACGGCGGTGATTGCCATGTTCTTCTGGCTACTTCTTGTCATCATCCTACGGACCGTTAAGCGGGCCAATG
GAGGGGAACTGAAGACAGGCTACTTGTCCATCGTCATGGATCCAGATGAACTCCCATTGGATGAACATTG
TGAACGACTGCCTTATGATGCCAGCAAATGGGAATTCCCCAGAGACCGGCTGAAGCTAGGTAAGCCTCTT
GGCCGTGGTGCCTTTGGCCAAGTGATTGAAGCAGATGCCTTTGGAATTGACAAGACAGCAACTTGCAGGA
CAGTAGCAGTCAAAATGTTGAAAGAAGGAGCAACACACAGTGAGCATCGAGCTCTCATGTCTGAACTCAA
GATCCTCATTCATATTGGTCACCATCTCAATGTGGTCAACCTTCTAGGTGCCTGTACCAAGCCAGGAGGG
CCACTCATGGTGATTGTGGAATTCTGCAAATTTGGAAACCTGTCCACTTACCTGAGGAGCAAGAGAAATG
AATTTGTCCCCTACAAGACCAAAGGGGCACGATTCCGTCAAGGGAAAGACTACGTTGGAGCAATCCCTGT
GGATCTGAAACGGCGCTTGGACAGCATCACCAGTAGCCAGAGCTCAGCCAGCTCTGGATTTGTGGAGGAG
AAGTCCCTCAGTGATGTAGAAGAAGAGGAAGCTCCTGAAGATCTGTATAAGGACTTCCTGACCTTGGAGC
ATCTCATCTGTTACAGCTTCCAAGTGGCTAAGGGCATGGAGTTCTTGGCATCGCGAAAGTGTATCCACAG
GGACCTGGCGGCACGAAATATCCTCTTATCGGAGAAGAACGTGGTTAAAATCTGTGACTTTGGCTTGGCC
CGGGATATTTATAAAGATCCAGATTATGTCAGAAAAGGAGATGCTCGCCTCCCTTTGAAATGGATGGCCC
CAGAAACAATTTTTGACAGAGTGTACACAATCCAGAGTGACGTCTGGTCTTTTGGTGTTTTGCTGTGGGA
AATATTTTCCTTAGGTGCTTCTCCATATCCTGGGGTAAAGATTGATGAAGAATTTTGTAGGCGATTGAAA
GAAGGAACTAGAATGAGGGCCCCTGATTATACTACACCAGAAATGTACCAGACCATGCTGGACTGCTGGC
ACGGGGAGCCCAGTCAGAGACCCACGTTTTCAGAGTTGGTGGAACATTTGGGAAATCTCTTGCAAGCTAA
TGCTCAGCAGGATGGCAAAGACTACATTGTTCTTCCGATATCAGAGACTTTGAGCATGGAAGAGGATTCT
GGACTCTCTCTGCCTACCTCACCTGTTTCCTGTATGGAGGAGGAGGAAGTATGTGACCCCAAATTCCATT
ATGACAACACAGCAGGAATCAGTCAGTATCTGCAGAACAGTAAGCGAAAGAGCCGGCCTGTGAGTGTAAA
AACATTTGAAGATATCCCGTTAGAAGAACCAGAAGTAAAAGTAATCCCAGATGACAACCAGACGGACAGT
GGTATGGTTCTTGCCTCAGAAGAGCTGAAAACTTTGGAAGACAGAACCAAATTATCTCCATCTTTTGGTG
GAATGGTGCCCAGCAAAAGCAGGGAGTCTGTGGCATCTGAAGGCTCAAACCAGACAAGCGGCTACCAGTC
CGGATATCACTCCGATGACACAGACACCACCGTGTACTCCAGTGAGGAAGCAGAACTTTTAAAGCTGATA
GAGATTGGAGTGCAAACCGGTAGCACAGCCCAGATTCTCCAGCCTGACTCGGGGACCACACTGAGCTCTC
CTCCTGTTTAA
